Addgene plasmid #202178: pL0_EF-H4
Purpose: Level 0 plasmid containing a terminator sequence from gene 34971 from Phaeodactylum tricornutum with EF overhangs used to build a level 1 construct.
Depositing lab: Christopher Dupont. Depositing organization: J. Craig Venter Institute (JCVI). Publication: Universal loop assembly: open, efficient and cross-kingdom DNA fabrication. Pollak B, Matute T, Nunez I, Cerda A, Lopez C, Vargas V, Kan A, Bielinski V, von Dassow P, Dupont CL, Federici F. Synth Biol (Oxf). 2020;5(1):ysaa001. doi: 10.1093/synbio/ysaa001. Epub 2020 Feb 5. PubMed 32161816.
Backbone
  Vector backbone: pL0R
  Vector type: Synthetic Biology
Growth in bacteria
  Bacterial resistance: Spectinomycin, 50 μg/mL
  Growth temperature: 37°C
  Growth strain: DH5alpha
  Copy number: High Copy
Gene/Insert
  Gene/Insert name: H4 terminator
  Species: Phaeodactylum tricornutum
  Insert size (bp): 444
  Mutation: None
  Cloning method: Gibson Cloning
How to cite: pL0_EF-H4 was a gift from Christopher Dupont (Addgene plasmid # 202178 ; http://n2t.net/addgene:202178 ; RRID:Addgene_202178)
