[The description below was written by a language model from this plasmid's Addgene catalogue record and pLannotate feature annotations shown in this document.]
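Description:
pL0_EF-H4 is a small (about 2.5 kb) Level 0 part plasmid for the universal Loop assembly system, built on the pL0R backbone and classed as a synthetic biology vector. It is maintained in E. coli as a high-copy plasmid through a ColE1/pUC-type origin of replication. Selection is with spectinomycin, conferred by the aadA aminoglycoside adenylyltransferase gene, which in the sequenced record spans the numbering origin of the circular map.

The payload is a 444 bp, unmutated terminator sequence from Phaeodactylum tricornutum gene 34971, named the H4 terminator, which was introduced into the backbone by Gibson cloning. The automated annotation detects a histone 3' UTR stem-loop motif in the region where the insert would lie, which fits a histone gene origin for this 3' regulatory region. The part is flanked by the E and F overhangs of the assembly standard. These define its position as the terminal, terminator slot when several Level 0 parts, such as a promoter, coding sequence and tags, are combined in a one-pot reaction to build a Level 1 transcription unit. The plasmid carries no promoter, coding sequence or reporter of its own as payload.

The remaining annotations are a short fragment matching the Tn5 transposase and a fragment of the pUC18/19 multiple cloning site. These appear to be backbone remnants rather than functional elements. The construct serves as a reusable terminator module, and its source species suggests use in expression cassettes for this diatom, although the record does not name a target host.
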