Features (pLannotate 1.2.2; 5 found; start..end, strand, type, name):
    650..766     -  CDS            tnpA (fragment): TN5P_ECOLX - Also known as tnp. Experimental evidence at protein level: Swiss-Prot protein existence level 1. Mediates transposition of transposon Tn5 by a 'cut and paste' mechanism. First, the monomeric transposase binds the 19 bp inverted DNA repeats flanking the transposon. Then, dimerization of the DNA- bound transposase creates a synaptic DNA complex. After nicking of the first DNA strand, excision of the transposon proceeds through a series of intermediates. The transposase then mediates the insertion of the transposon at a new site by strand transfer. The activity of the wild- type tran
    767..799     -  misc_feature   MCS (fragment): pUC18/19 multiple cloning site
   1138..1183    +  ncRNA          Histone3: Accession: RF00032 - Histone 3' UTR stem-loop
   1644..2232    -  rep_origin     ori: high-copy-number ColE1/pMB1/pBR322/pUC origin of replication
   2326..618     -  CDS            aadA (across the origin): S3AD_ECOLX - Experimental evidence at protein level: Swiss-Prot protein existence level 1. Mediates bacterial resistance to the antibiotics streptomycin and spectinomycin. From Escherichia coli.
>Addgene plasmid #202178 | pL0_EF-H4 | addgene full sequence | sequence record 405693 | Addgene NGS Result
ATCCTTCGGCGCGATTTTGCCGGTTACTGCGCTGTACCAAATGCGGGACAACGTAAGCACTACATTTCGC
TCATCGCCAGCCCAGTCGGGCGGCGAGTTCCATAGCGTTAAGGTTTCATTTAGCGCCTCAAATAGATCCT
GTTCAGGAACCGGATCAAAGAGTTCCTCCGCCGCTGGACCTACCAAGGCAACGCTATGTTCTCTTGCTTT
TGTCAGCAAGATAGCCAGATCAATGTCGATCGTGGCTGGCTCGAAGATACCAGCAAGAATGTCATTGCGC
TGCCATTCTCCAAATTGCAGTTCGCGCTTAGCTGGATAACGCCACGGAATGATGTCGTCGTGCACAACAA
TGGTGACTTCTACAGCGCGGAGAATCTCACTCTCTCCAGGGGAAGCCGAAGTTTCCAAAAGGTCGTTGAT
CAAAGCTCGCCGCGTTGTTTCATCAAGCCTTACGGTCACCGTAACCAGCAAATCAATATCACTGTGTGGC
TTCAGGCCGCCATCCACTGCGGAGCCGTACAAATGTACGGCCAGCAACGTCGGTTCGAGATGGCGCTCGA
TGACGCCAACTACCTCTGATAGTTGAGTCGATACTTCGGCGATCACCGCTTCCCTCATGCGAAACGATCC
TCATCCTGTCTCTTGATCAGATATTGATCCCCTGCGCCATCAGATCCTTGGCGGCAAGAAAGCCATCCAG
TTTACTTTGCAGGGCTTCCCAACCTTACCAGAGGGCGCCCCAGCTGGCAATTCCGGTTCGCTTGCTAAGC
TTGCATGCCTGCAAGTCGACTCTAGAGGAGCGGTGATCACAGGCAGCAACGCTCTGTCATCGTTACAATC
AACATGCTACCCTCCGCGAGATCATCCGTGTTTCAAACCCGGCAGCTTAGTTGCCGTTCTTCCGAATAGC
ATCGGTAACATGAGCAAAGTCTGCCGCCTTACAACGGCTCTCCCGCTGACGCCGTCCCGGACTGATGGGC
TGCCTGTATCGAGTGGTGATTTTGTGCCGAGCTCATTACTCGCATCCATTCTCAGGCTGTCTCGTCTCGT
CTCAGGTCTCAGCTTGCTTGCGCTTGATCCTCGACTTTGTTGCTCGTCTTTAAAACCTTGGAACGATTAT
ATACAATCACCAACTCAAAAACCGGATTTTCTAAAATCCACCCAAACAACCAAAGAAAATACTTCTCATT
GCATTTATGAATCACAGCAGACCTGCGTCCTTTTAAAACTTAGATCCTGTTTTCTTATAAAAAACAGATC
AAATTTTCTGGGAGTTCATTGACTCTGCCAGTCAGAATCAATCCTGCAGTAATTCTTTATTTACAGGTGA
AAGTAAAAGAGAATCCCAATTTTTTGCTTGTACATTAAGGTCCTCCTTACATTACAGCTAATTTCAAAAT
AAGATGAAGTTGGATTCGTGTCCTTTCATGGTGATGTGATATTCTGCACTATACCAAACACCGTGAAATG
TCAGCTAGAGCTTGTCATGAGGCAGTTGCTGCGCTTGAGACCACCAGGATACATAGATTACCACAACTCC
GAGCCCTTCCACCCACAGAATCAGGGGATAACGCAGGAAAGAACATGTGAGCAAAAGGCCAGCAAAAGGC
CAGGAACCGTAAAAAGGCCGCGTTGCTGGCGTTTTTCCATAGGCTCCGCCCCCCTGACGAGCATCACAAA
AATCGACGCTCAAGTCAGAGGTGGCGAAACCCGACAGGACTATAAAGATACCAGGCGTTTCCCCCTGGAA
GCTCCCTCGTGCGCTCTCCTGTTCCGACCCTGCCGCTTACCGGATACCTGTCCGCCTTTCTCCCTTCGGG
AAGCGTGGCGCTTTCTCATAGCTCACGCTGTAGGTATCTCAGTTCGGTGTAGGTCGTTCGCTCCAAGCTG
GGCTGTGTGCACGAACCCCCCGTTCAGCCCGACCGCTGCGCCTTATCCGGTAACTATCGTCTTGAGTCCA
ACCCGGTAAGACACGACTTATCGCCACTGGCAGCAGCCACTGGTAACAGGATTAGCAGAGCGAGGTATGT
AGGCGGTGCTACAGAGTTCTTGAAGTGGTGGCCTAACTACGGCTACACTAGAAGAACAGTATTTGGTATC
TGCGCTCTGCTGAAGCCAGTTACCTTCGGAAAAAGAGTTGGTAGCTCTTGATCCGGCAAACAAACCACCG
CTGGTAGCGGTGGTTTTTTTGTTTGCAAGCAGCAGATTACGCGCAGAAAAAAAGGATCTCAAGAAGATCC
TTTGATCTTTTCTACGGGGTCTGACGCTCAGTGGAACGAAAACTCACGTTAAGGGATTTTGGTCATGCAT
TCTAGGTGATTATTATTTGCCGACTACCTTGGTGATCTCGCCTTTCACGTAGTGGACAAATTCTTCCAAC
TGATCTGCGCGCGAGGCCAAGCGATCTTCTTCTTGTCCAAGATAAGCCTGTCTAGCTTCAAGTATGACGG
GCTGATACTGGGCCGGCAGGCGCTCCATTGCCCAGTCGGCAGCGAC
